>Addgene plasmid #222720 | pRSFDuet-HIS-FLAG-AtUBQ11 | addgene full sequence | sequence record 443133 | Addgene NGS Result
CGGGATCTCGACGCTCTCCCTTATGCGACTCCTGCATTAGGAAATTAATACGACTCACTATAGGGGAATT
GTGAGCGGATAACAATTCCCCTGTAGAAATAATTTTGTTTAACTTTAATAAGGAGATATACCATGGGCAG
CAGCCATCATCATCATCATCACAGCAGCGGCCTGGTGCCGCGCGGCAGCCATATGGCTAGCTCTAGAATG
TCTGACTACAAGGACGACGATGACAAGGACTACAAGGACGACGATGACAAGGGATCCATGCAGATCTTTG
TTAAGACTCTCACCGGAAAGACTATCACCCTCGAGGTGGAAAGCTCTGACACCATCGACAACGTTAAGGC
CAAGATCCAGGATAAGGAAGGTATTCCTCCGGATCAGCAGAGGCTTATCTTCGCCGGAAAGCAGTTGGAG
GATGGCCGCACGTTGGCGGATTACAATATCCAGAAGGAATCCACCCTCCACTTGGTCCTCAGGCTCCGTG
GTGGTTAAGGTACCCTCGAGTCTGGTAAAGAAACCGCTGCTGCGAAATTTGAACGCCAGCACATGGACTC
GTCTACTAGCGCAGCTTAATTAACCTAGGCTGCTGCCACCGCTGAGCAATAACTAGCATAACCCCTTGGG
GCCTCTAAACGGGTCTTGAGGGGTTTTTTGCTGAAACCTCAGGCATTTGAGAAGCACACGGTCACACTGC
TTCCGGTAGTCAATAAACCGGTAAACCAGCAATAGACATAAGCGGCTATTTAACGACCCTGCCCTGAACC
GACGACAAGCTGACGACCGGGTCTCCGCAAGTGGCACTTTTCGGGGAAATGTGCGCGGAACCCCTATTTG
TTTATTTTTCTAAATACATTCAAATATGTATCCGCTCATGAATTAATTCTTAGAAAAACTCATCGAGCAT
CAAATGAAACTGCAATTTATTCATATCAGGATTATCAATACCATATTTTTGAAAAAGCCGTTTCTGTAAT
GAAGGAGAAAACTCACCGAGGCAGTTCCATAGGATGGCAAGATCCTGGTATCGGTCTGCGATTCCGACTC
GTCCAACATCAATACAACCTATTAATTTCCCCTCGTCAAAAATAAGGTTATCAAGTGAGAAATCACCATG
AGTGACGACTGAATCCGGTGAGAATGGCAAAAGTTTATGCATTTCTTTCCAGACTTGTTCAACAGGCCAG
CCATTACGCTCGTCATCAAAATCACTCGCATCAACCAAACCGTTATTCATTCGTGATTGCGCCTGAGCGA
GACGAAATACGCGGTCGCTGTTAAAAGGACAATTACAAACAGGAATCGAATGCAACCGGCGCAGGAACAC
TGCCAGCGCATCAACAATATTTTCACCTGAATCAGGATATTCTTCTAATACCTGGAATGCTGTTTTCCCG
GGGATCGCAGTGGTGAGTAACCATGCATCATCAGGAGTACGGATAAAATGCTTGATGGTCGGAAGAGGCA
TAAATTCCGTCAGCCAGTTTAGTCTGACCATCTCATCTGTAACATCATTGGCAACGCTACCTTTGCCATG
TTTCAGAAACAACTCTGGCGCATCGGGCTTCCCATACAATCGATAGATTGTCGCACCTGATTGCCCGACA
TTATCGCGAGCCCATTTATACCCATATAAATCAGCATCCATGTTGGAATTTAATCGCGGCCTAGAGCAAG
ACGTTTCCCGTTGAATATGGCTCATACTCTTCCTTTTTCAATATTATTGAAGCATTTATCAGGGTTATTG
TCTCATGAGCGGATACATATTTGAATGTATTTAGAAAAATAAACAAATAGGCATGCAGCGCTCTTCCGCT
TCCTCGCTCACTGACTCGCTACGCTCGGTCGTTCGACTGCGGCGAGCGGTGTCAGCTCACTCAAAAGCGG
TAATACGGTTATCCACAGAATCAGGGGATAAAGCCGGAAAGAACATGTGAGCAAAAAGCAAAGCACCGGA
AGAAGCCAACGCCGCAGGCGTTTTTCCATAGGCTCCGCCCCCCTGACGAGCATCACAAAAATCGACGCTC
AAGCCAGAGGTGGCGAAACCCGACAGGACTATAAAGATACCAGGCGTTTCCCCCTGGAAGCTCCCTCGTG
CGCTCTCCTGTTCCGACCCTGCCGCTTACCGGATACCTGTCCGCCTTTCTCCCTTCGGGAAGCGTGGCGC
TTTCTCATAGCTCACGCTGTTGGTATCTCAGTTCGGTGTAGGTCGTTCGCTCCAAGCTGGGCTGTGTGCA
CGAACCCCCCGTTCAGCCCGACCGCTGCGCCTTATCCGGTAACTATCGTCTTGAGTCCAACCCGGTAAGA
CACGACTTATCGCCACTGGCAGCAGCCATTGGTAACTGATTTAGAGGACTTTGTCTTGAAGTTATGCACC
TGTTAAGGCTAAACTGAAAGAACAGATTTTGGTGAGTGCGGTCCTCCAACCCACTTACCTTGGTTCAAAG
AGTTGGTAGCTCAGCGAACCTTGAGAAAACCACCGTTGGTAGCGGTGGTTTTTCTTTATTTATGAGATGA
TGAATCAATCGGTCTATCAAGTCAACGAACAGCTATTCCGTTACTCTAGATTTCAGTGCAATTTATCTCT
TCAAATGTAGCACCTGAAGTCAGCCCCATACGATATAAGTTGTAATTCTCATGTTAGTCATGCCCCGCGC
CCACCGGAAGGAGCTGACTGGGTTGAAGGCTCTCAAGGGCATCGGTCGAGATCCCGGTGCCTAATGAGTG
AGCTAACTTACATTAATTGCGTTGCGCTCACTGCCCGCTTTCCAGTCGGGAAACCTGTCGTGCCAGCTGC
ATTAATGAATCGGCCAACGCGCGGGGAGAGGCGGTTTGCGTATTGGGCGCCAGGGTGGTTTTTCTTTTCA
CCAGTGAGACGGGCAACAGCTGATTGCCCTTCACCGCCTGGCCCTGAGAGAGTTGCAGCAAGCGGTCCAC
GCTGGTTTGCCCCAGCAGGCGAAAATCCTGTTTGATGGTGGTTAACGGCGGGATATAACATGAGCTGTCT
TCGGTATCGTCGTATCCCACTACCGAGATGTCCGCACCAACGCGCAGCCCGGACTCGGTAATGGCGCGCA
TTGCGCCCAGCGCCATCTGATCGTTGGCAACCAGCATCGCAGTGGGAACGATGCCCTCATTCAGCATTTG
CATGGTTTGTTGAAAACCGGACATGGCACTCCAGTCGCCTTCCCGTTCCGCTATCGGCTGAATTTGATTG
CGAGTGAGATATTTATGCCAGCCAGCCAGACGCAGACGCGCCGAGACAGAACTTAATGGGCCCGCTAACA
GCGCGATTTGCTGGTGACCCAATGCGACCAGATGCTCCACGCCCAGTCGCGTACCGTCTTCATGGGAGAA
AATAATACTGTTGATGGGTGTCTGGTCAGAGACATCAAGAAATAACGCCGGAACATTAGTGCAGGCAGCT
TCCACAGCAATGGCATCCTGGTCATCCAGCGGATAGTTAATGATCAGCCCACTGACGCGTTGCGCGAGAA
GATTGTGCACCGCCGCTTTACAGGCTTCGACGCCGCTTCGTTCTACCATCGACACCACCACGCTGGCACC
CAGTTGATCGGCGCGAGATTTAATCGCCGCGACAATTTGCGACGGCGCGTGCAGGGCCAGACTGGAGGTG
GCAACGCCAATCAGCAACGACTGTTTGCCCGCCAGTTGTTGTGCCACGCGGTTGGGAATGTAATTCAGCT
CCGCCATCGCCGCTTCCACTTTTTCCCGCGTTTTCGCAGAAACGTGGCTGGCCTGGTTCACCACGCGGGA
AACGGTCTGATAAGAGACACCGGCATACTCTGCGACATCGTATAACGTTACTGGTTTCACATTCACCACC
CTGAATTGACTCTCTTCCGGGCGCTATCATGCCATACCGCGAAAGGTTTTGCGCCATTCGATGGTGTC
Features (pLannotate 1.2.2; 20 found; start..end, strand, type, name):
      8..43      -  CDS            TcR (fragment): tetracycline efflux protein; tet; confers resistance to tetracycline
     46..64      +  promoter       T7 promoter: promoter for bacteriophage T7 RNA polymerase
     65..89      +  protein_bind   lac operator: The lac repressor binds to the lac operator to inhibit transcription in E. coli. This inhibition can be relieved by adding lactose or isopropyl-β-D-thiogalactopyranoside (IPTG). lac repressor encoded by lacI
    104..126     +  RBS            RBS: efficient ribosome binding site from bacteriophage T7 gene 10 (Olins and Rangwala, 1989)
    145..161     +  CDS            capTEV™ (fragment): composite tag for in vivo biotinylation, TEV protease cleavage, and 6xHis tagging
    172..189     +  CDS            thrombin site: thrombin recognition and cleavage site
    217..237     +  CDS            FLAG (fragment): FLAG® epitope tag, followed by an enterokinase cleavage site
    241..261     +  CDS            FLAG (fragment): FLAG® epitope tag, followed by an enterokinase cleavage site
    268..495     +  CDS            UBIQ_AVESA: Experimental evidence at protein level: Swiss-Prot protein existence level 1. Ubiquitin exists either covalently attached to another protein, or free (unanchored). When covalently bound, it is conjugated to target proteins via an isopeptide bond either as a monomer (monoubiquitin), a polymer linked via different Lys residues of the ubiquitin (polyubiquitin chains) or a linear polymer linked via the initiator Met of the ubiquitin (linear polyubiquitin chains). Polyubiquitin chains, when attached to a target protein, have different functions depending on the Lys residue of the ubiquitin that is
    517..558     +  CDS            S-Tag (fragment): affinity and epitope tag derived from pancreatic ribonuclease A
    588..605     +  CDS            SET1 (fragment): solubility-enhancement tag derived from T7 phage gene 10B
    613..660     +  terminator     T7 terminator: transcription terminator for bacteriophage T7 RNA polymerase
    824..881     +  promoter       AmpR promoter (fragment): bla
    890..1705    -  CDS            KanR: aminoglycoside phosphotransferase; aph(3')-Ia; confers resistance to kanamycin in bacteria or G418 (Geneticin®) in eukaryotes
   1706..1797    -  promoter       AmpR promoter: bla
   1813..2562    -  rep_origin     RSF ori: Plasmids containing the RSF 1030 origin of replication can be propagated in E. coli cells that contain additional plasmids with compatible origins.
   2645..2709    -  CDS            TcR (fragment): tetracycline efflux protein; tet; confers resistance to tetracycline
   2724..2745    -  protein_bind   CAP binding site: CAP binding activates transcription in the presence of cAMP. E. coli catabolite activator protein
   2758..3840    -  CDS            lacI: lac repressor; lacI; The lac repressor binds to the lac operator to inhibit transcription in E. coli. This inhibition can be relieved by adding lactose or isopropyl-β-D-thiogalactopyranoside (IPTG).
   3841..3918    -  promoter       lacI promoter: lacI
