[The description below was written by a language model from this plasmid's Addgene catalogue record and pLannotate feature annotations shown in this document.]
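Description:
pRSFDuet-HIS-FLAG-AtUBQ11 is a bacterial expression plasmid built on the pRSFDuet-1 backbone for producing epitope-tagged Arabidopsis thaliana ubiquitin (UBQ11, AT4G05050) in E. coli. It replicates from the RSF1030 origin and is selected with kanamycin through an aph(3')-Ia resistance gene. Because the RSF origin is compatible with other common replicons, the plasmid can be maintained alongside additional expression vectors in the same cell. This suits the associated work, which reconstitutes ubiquitination cascades anchored by SCF-type E3 ligases in a bacterial host.

The insert was cloned between NcoI and KpnI and is driven by a T7 promoter with an adjacent lac operator and the T7 gene 10 ribosome binding site. A plasmid-borne lacI gene supplies repressor, so expression is IPTG-inducible in strains that provide T7 RNA polymerase. According to the annotated sequence, the reading frame begins with a 6xHis tag (picked up as a partial match to a composite His-containing tag), followed by a thrombin cleavage site, two tandem FLAG epitopes and a 228-nt ubiquitin coding region, the length of a single ubiquitin unit rather than a polyubiquitin repeat. Only one T7 promoter is annotated in the 3.9 kb sequence, which suggests that the second Duet expression cassette was removed by the cloning. A partial S-tag match and the T7 terminator lie downstream of the insert; the record does not indicate whether the S-tag remnant is translated. The short TcR, SET1 and extra AmpR promoter fragments appear to be incidental backbone matches. The N-terminal His and FLAG tags allow affinity purification and immunodetection of free ubiquitin and ubiquitin conjugates.
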