Addgene plasmid #222720: pRSFDuet-HIS-FLAG-AtUBQ11
Purpose: Expression HIS-FLAG-AtUBQ11 in in bacterial cells
Depositing lab: Lei Wu. Depositing organization: Lanzhou University. Publication: A Bacterial Platform for Studying Ubiquitination Cascades Anchored by SCF-Type E3 Ubiquitin Ligases. Pu ZX, Wang JL, Li YY, Liang LY, Tan YT, Wang ZH, Li BL, Guo GQ, Wang L, Wu L. Biomolecules. 2024 Sep 25;14(10):1209. doi: 10.3390/biom14101209. PubMed 39456142.
Backbone
  Vector backbone: pRSFDuet-1
  Vector type: Bacterial Expression
Growth in bacteria
  Bacterial resistance: Kanamycin, 50 μg/mL
  Growth temperature: 37°C
  Growth strain: DH5alpha
  Copy number: Unknown
Gene/Insert
  Gene/Insert name: AtUBQ11
  Species: A. thaliana (mustard weed)
  Entrez Gene: UBQ11 (a.k.a. AT4G05050, C17L7.6, ubiquitin 11)
  Promoter: T7
  Tag / fusion protein: 6xHis (N terminal on insert); 2xFLAG (N terminal on insert)
  Cloning method: Restriction Enzyme; 5′ cloning site NcoI (not destroyed); 3′ cloning site KpnI (not destroyed)
  Sequencing primers: 5′ GGATCTCGACGCTCTCCCT
Terms and licenses: Academic/Nonprofit Terms; Industry Terms: Not Available to Industry
How to cite: pRSFDuet-HIS-FLAG-AtUBQ11 was a gift from Lei Wu (Addgene plasmid # 222720 ; http://n2t.net/addgene:222720 ; RRID:Addgene_222720)
